Addgene plasmid #122115: Brg1 Del1 pET28a
Purpose: Expression Brg1 amino acids 1-381 in bacteria
Depositing lab: Paul Herring. Depositing organization: Indiana University School of Medicine, Indianapolis. Publication: The SWI/SNF chromatin remodeling complex regulates myocardin-induced smooth muscle-specific gene expression. Zhou J, Zhang M, Fang H, El-Mounayri O, Rodenberg JM, Imbalzano AN, Herring BP. Arterioscler Thromb Vasc Biol. 2009 Jun;29(6):921-8. doi: 10.1161/ATVBAHA.109.187229. Epub 2009 Apr 2. PubMed 19342595.
Backbone
  Vector backbone: pET28a
  Backbone manufacturer: Novagen
  Vector type: Bacterial Expression
Growth in bacteria
  Bacterial resistance: Kanamycin, 50 μg/mL
  Growth temperature: 37°C
  Growth strain: DH5alpha
  Copy number: High Copy
Gene/Insert
  Gene/Insert name: Brg1 (alt name: SMARCA4)
  Species: H. sapiens (human)
  Insert size (bp): 1142
  Entrez Gene: SMARCA4 (a.k.a. BAF190, BAF190A, BRG1, CSS4, MRD16, OTSC12, RTPS2, SNF2, SNF2-beta, SNF2L4, SNF2LB, SWI2, hSNF2b)
  Tag / fusion protein: His-T7 (N terminal on backbone)
  Cloning method: Restriction Enzyme; 5′ cloning site Unknown (unknown if destroyed); 3′ cloning site Unknown (unknown if destroyed)
  Sequencing primers: 5′ T7; 3′ T7-term
Terms and licenses: Academic/Nonprofit Terms; Industry Terms: Not Available to Industry
How to cite: Brg1 Del1 pET28a was a gift from Paul Herring (Addgene plasmid # 122115 ; http://n2t.net/addgene:122115 ; RRID:Addgene_122115)
