[The description below was written by a language model from this plasmid's Addgene catalogue record and pLannotate feature annotations shown in this document.]
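Description:
Brg1 Del1 pET28a is a bacterial expression plasmid built on the Novagen pET28a backbone, designed to produce an N-terminal fragment (amino acids 1-381) of human BRG1, also known as SMARCA4, the ATPase subunit of SWI/SNF chromatin remodeling complexes. The plasmid carries a kanamycin resistance gene for selection and replicates from a ColE1/pBR322-type origin. The bom and rop elements of pBR322 are also annotated, although the catalogue lists the plasmid as high copy. An f1 origin is present as well, which allows single-stranded DNA production. Short matches to TcR, the AmpR promoter and an SV40 intron are fragmentary annotation hits, most likely backbone remnants or linker sequence rather than functional parts.

The roughly 1.1 kb SMARCA4 fragment sits downstream of a T7 promoter controlled by a lac operator, followed by the T7 gene 10 ribosome binding site. The plasmid also encodes the lac repressor (lacI), so expression stays repressed until IPTG is added, and it requires a host that supplies T7 RNA polymerase. The backbone contributes an N-terminal leader consisting of a His tag, a thrombin cleavage site and the T7 tag. This gives a His-T7 fusion that can be purified by metal affinity chromatography and detected with T7-tag antibodies. A second His-tag sequence lies downstream of the insert, ahead of the T7 terminator, but the record does not say whether it is translated in frame with the insert. The cloning sites are likewise unrecorded. As one of a deletion series ("Del1"), the construct is suited to producing recombinant BRG1 N-terminal protein. The associated work on SWI/SNF and myocardin-driven smooth muscle gene expression suggests use in domain mapping or in vitro binding assays, though the record does not name a specific assay.
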