Features (pLannotate 1.2.2; 23 found; start..end, strand, type, name):
      1..25      +  protein_bind   lac operator: The lac repressor binds to the lac operator to inhibit transcription in E. coli. This inhibition can be relieved by adding lactose or isopropyl-β-D-thiogalactopyranoside (IPTG). lac repressor encoded by lacI
     40..62      +  RBS            RBS: efficient ribosome binding site from bacteriophage T7 gene 10 (Olins and Rangwala, 1989)
     81..97      +  CDS            capTEV™ (fragment): composite tag for in vivo biotinylation, TEV protease cleavage, and 6xHis tagging
    108..125     +  CDS            thrombin site: thrombin recognition and cleavage site
    129..161     +  CDS            T7 tag (gene 10 leader): leader peptide from bacteriophage T7 gene 10 promotes efficient translation in E. coli
    159..225     +  intron         SV40 intron (fragment): modified SV40 intron with splice donor and acceptor sites
    324..1472    +  CDS            SMARCA4 (fragment): SMCA4_HUMAN - Also known as BAF190A, BRG1, SNF2B, SNF2L4. Experimental evidence at protein level: Swiss-Prot protein existence level 1. Involved in transcriptional activation and repression of select genes by chromatin remodeling (alteration of DNA-nucleosome topology). Component of SWI/SNF chromatin remodeling complexes that carry out key enzymatic activities, changing chromatin structure by altering DNA-histone contacts within a nucleosome in an ATP-dependent manner. Component of the CREST-BRG1 complex, a multiprotein complex that regulates promoter activation by orchestrating the calcium- d
   1505..1522    +  CDS            9xHis (fragment): 9xHis affinity tag
   1532..1581    +  CDS            SET1 (fragment): solubility-enhancement tag derived from T7 phage gene 10B
   1589..1636    +  terminator     T7 terminator: transcription terminator for bacteriophage T7 RNA polymerase
   1673..2101    +  rep_origin     f1 ori (sequence partly withheld): f1 bacteriophage origin of replication; arrow indicates direction of (+) strand synthesis
   2154..2211    +  promoter       AmpR promoter (fragment): bla
   2220..3035    -  CDS            KanR: aminoglycoside phosphotransferase; aph(3')-Ia; confers resistance to kanamycin in bacteria or G418 (Geneticin®) in eukaryotes
   3157..3745    +  rep_origin     ori: high-copy-number ColE1/pMB1/pBR322/pUC origin of replication
   3931..4070    -  misc_feature   bom: basis of mobility region from pBR322
   4172..4363    -  CDS            rop: Rop protein, which maintains plasmids at low copy number; rop
   4380..4760    +  CDS            YPB1_ECOLX: Protein predicted: Swiss-Prot protein existence level 4. From Escherichia coli.
   4832..5123    -  CDS            TcR (fragment): tetracycline efflux protein; tet; confers resistance to tetracycline
   5138..5159    -  protein_bind   CAP binding site: CAP binding activates transcription in the presence of cAMP. E. coli catabolite activator protein
   5172..6254    -  CDS            lacI: lac repressor; lacI; The lac repressor binds to the lac operator to inhibit transcription in E. coli. This inhibition can be relieved by adding lactose or isopropyl-β-D-thiogalactopyranoside (IPTG).
   6255..6332    -  promoter       lacI promoter: lacI
   6340..6619    -  CDS            TcR (fragment): tetracycline efflux protein; tet; confers resistance to tetracycline
   6641..6659    +  promoter       T7 promoter: promoter for bacteriophage T7 RNA polymerase
>Addgene plasmid #122115 | Brg1 Del1 pET28a | addgene full sequence | sequence record 236192 | Addgene NGS Result
GGAATTGTGAGCGGATAACAATTCCCCTCTAGAAATAATTTTGTTTAACTTTAAGAAGGAGATATACCAT
GGGCAGCAGCCATCATCATCATCATCACAGCAGCGGCCTGGTGCCGCGCGGCAGCCATATGGCTAGCATG
ACTGGTGGACAGCAAATGGGTCGCGGATCCGGTGGTGGTGCAAATCAAAGAACTGCTCCTCAGTGGATGT
TGCCTTTACTTCTAGGCCTGTACGGAAGTGTTACTTCTGCTCTAAAAGCTGCTCTAGCCCTCGACGGCGC
CGGCGGCTCCTGCAGGAGGCCACTGTCTGCAGCTCCCGTGAAGATGTCCACTCCAGACCCACCCCTGGGC
GGAACTCCTCGGCCAGGTCCTTCCCCGGGCCCTGGCCCTTCCCCTGGAGCCATGCTGGGCCCTAGCCCGG
GTCCCTCGCCGGGCTCCGCCCACAGCATGATGGGGCCCAGCCCAGGGCCGCCCTCAGCAGGACACCCCAT
CCCCACCCAGGGGCCTGGAGGGTACCCTCAGGACAACATGCACCAGATGCACAAGCCCATGGAGTCCATG
CATGAGAAGGGCATGTCGGACGACCCGCGCTACAACCAGATGAAAGGAATGGGGATGCGGTCAGGGGGCC
ATGCTGGGATGGGGCCCCCGCCCAGCCCCATGGACCAGCACTCCCAAGGTTACCCCTCGCCCCTGGGTGG
CTCTGAGCATGCCTCTAGTCCAGTTCCAGCCAGTGGCCCGTCTTCGGGGCCCCAGATGTCTTCCGGGCCA
GGAGGTGCCCCGCTGGATGGTGCTGACCCCCAGGCCTTGGGGCAGCAGAACCGGGGCCCAACCCCATTTA
ACCAGAACCAGCTGCACCAGCTCAGAGCTCAGATCATGGCCTACAAGATGCTGGCCAGGGGGCAGCCCCT
CCCCGACCACCTGCAGATGGCGGTGCAGGGCAAGCGGCCGATGCCCGGGATGCAGCAGCAGATGCCAACG
CTACCTCCACCCTCGGTGTCCGCAACAGGACCCGGCCCTGGCCCTGGCCCTGGCCCCGGCCCGGGTCCCG
GCCCGGCACCTCCAAATTACAGCAGGCCTCATGGTATGGGAGGGCCCAACATGCCTCCCCCAGGACCCTC
GGGCGTGCCCCCCGGGATGCCAGGCCAGCCTCCTGGAGGGCCTCCCAAGCCCTGGCCTGAAGGACCCATG
GCGAATGCTGCTGCCCCCACGAGCACCCCTCAGAAGCTGATTCCCCCGCAGCCAACGGGCCGCCCTTCCC
CCGCGCCCCCTGCCGTCCCACCCGCCGCCTCGCCCGTGATGCCACCGCAGACCCAGTCCCCCGGGCAGCC
GGCCCAGCCCGCGCCCATGGTGCCACTGCACCAGAAGCAGAGCCGCATCACCCCCATCCAGAAGCCGCGG
GGCCTCGACCCTGTGGAGATCCTGCAGGAGCGCGAGTACAGGCTGCAGGCTCGCATCGCACACCGAATTC
GAGCTCCGTCGACAAGCTTGCGGCCGCACTCGAGCACCACCACCACCACCACTGAGATCCGGCTGCTAAC
AAAGCCCGAAAGGAAGCTGAGTTGGCTGCTGCCACCGCTGAGCAATAACTAGCATAACCCCTTGGGGCCT
CTAAACGGGTCTTGAGGGGTTTTTTGCTGAAAGGAGGAACTATATCCGGATTGGCGAATGGG
[124 nt withheld, positions 1673-1796]
C
[91 nt withheld, positions 1798-1888]
A
[49 nt withheld, positions 1890-1938]
CCTTTGACGTTGGAGTCCACGTTCTTT
[37 nt withheld, positions 1966-2002]
ACCCTATCTCGGTCTATTCTTTTGATTTATAAGGGATTTTGCCGATTTCGGCCTATTGGTTAAAAAATGA
GCTGATTTAACAAAAATTTAACGCGAATTTTAACAAAATATTAACGCTTACAATTTAGGTGGCACTTTTC
GGGGAAATGTGCGCGGAACCCCTATTTGTTTATTTTTCTAAATACATTCAAATATGTATCCGCTCATGAA
TTAATTCTTAGAAAAACTCATCGAGCATCAAATGAAACTGCAATTTATTCATATCAGGATTATCAATACC
ATATTTTTGAAAAAGCCGTTTCTGTAATGAAGGAGAAAACTCACCGAGGCAGTTCCATAGGATGGCAAGA
TCCTGGTATCGGTCTGCGATTCCGACTCGTCCAACATCAATACAACCTATTAATTTCCCCTCGTCAAAAA
TAAGGTTATCAAGTGAGAAATCACCATGAGTGACGACTGAATCCGGTGAGAATGGCAAAAGTTTATGCAT
TTCTTTCCAGACTTGTTCAACAGGCCAGCCATTACGCTCGTCATCAAAATCACTCGCATCAACCAAACCG
TTATTCATTCGTGATTGCGCCTGAGCGAGACGAAATACGCGATCGCTGTTAAAAGGACAATTACAAACAG
GAATCGAATGCAACCGGCGCAGGAACACTGCCAGCGCATCAACAATATTTTCACCTGAATCAGGATATTC
TTCTAATACCTGGAATGCTGTTTTCCCGGGGATCGCAGTGGTGAGTAACCATGCATCATCAGGAGTACGG
ATAAAATGCTTGATGGTCGGAAGAGGCATAAATTCCGTCAGCCAGTTTAGTCTGACCATCTCATCTGTAA
CATCATTGGCAACGCTACCTTTGCCATGTTTCAGAAACAACTCTGGCGCATCGGGCTTCCCATACAATCG
ATAGATTGTCGCACCTGATTGCCCGACATTATCGCGAGCCCATTTATACCCATATAAATCAGCATCCATG
TTGGAATTTAATCGCGGCCTAGAGCAAGACGTTTCCCGTTGAATATGGCTCATAACACCCCTTGTATTAC
TGTTTATGTAAGCAGACAGTTTTATTGTTCATGACCAAAATCCCTTAACGTGAGTTTTCGTTCCACTGAG
CGTCAGACCCCGTAGAAAAGATCAAAGGATCTTCTTGAGATCCTTTTTTTCTGCGCGTAATCTGCTGCTT
GCAAACAAAAAAACCACCGCTACCAGCGGTGGTTTGTTTGCCGGATCAAGAGCTACCAACTCTTTTTCCG
AAGGTAACTGGCTTCAGCAGAGCGCAGATACCAAATACTGTCCTTCTAGTGTAGCCGTAGTTAGGCCACC
ACTTCAAGAACTCTGTAGCACCGCCTACATACCTCGCTCTGCTAATCCTGTTACCAGTGGCTGCTGCCAG
TGGCGATAAGTCGTGTCTTACCGGGTTGGACTCAAGACGATAGTTACCGGATAAGGCGCAGCGGTCGGGC
TGAACGGGGGGTTCGTGCACACAGCCCAGCTTGGAGCGAACGACCTACACCGAACTGAGATACCTACAGC
GTGAGCTATGAGAAAGCGCCACGCTTCCCGAAGGGAGAAAGGCGGACAGGTATCCGGTAAGCGGCAGGGT
CGGAACAGGAGAGCGCACGAGGGAGCTTCCAGGGGGAAACGCCTGGTATCTTTATAGTCCTGTCGGGTTT
CGCCACCTCTGACTTGAGCGTCGATTTTTGTGATGCTCGTCAGGGGGGCGGAGCCTATGGAAAAACGCCA
GCAACGCGGCCTTTTTACGGTTCCTGGCCTTTTGCTGGCCTTTTGCTCACATGTTCTTTCCTGCGTTATC
CCCTGATTCTGTGGATAACCGTATTACCGCCTTTGAGTGAGCTGATACCGCTCGCCGCAGCCGAACGACC
GAGCGCAGCGAGTCAGTGAGCGAGGAAGCGGAAGAGCGCCTGATGCGGTATTTTCTCCTTACGCATCTGT
GCGGTATTTCACACCGCAATGGTGCACTCTCAGTACAATCTGCTCTGATGCCGCATAGTTAAGCCAGTAT
ACACTCCGCTATCGCTACGTGACTGGGTCATGGCTGCGCCCCGACACCCGCCAACACCCGCTGACGCGCC
CTGACGGGCTTGTCTGCTCCCGGCATCCGCTTACAGACAAGCTGTGACCGTCTCCGGGAGCTGCATGTGT
CAGAGGTTTTCACCGTCATCACCGAAACGCGCGAGGCAGCTGCGGTAAAGCTCATCAGCGTGGTCGTGAA
GCGATTCACAGATGTCTGCCTGTTCATCCGCGTCCAGCTCGTTGAGTTTCTCCAGAAGCGTTAATGTCTG
GCTTCTGATAAAGCGGGCCATGTTAAGGGCGGTTTTTTCCTGTTTGGTCACTGATGCCTCCGTGTAAGGG
GGATTTCTGTTCATGGGGGTAATGATACCGATGAAACGAGAGAGGATGCTCACGATACGGGTTACTGATG
ATGAACATGCCCGGTTACTGGAACGTTGTGAGGGTAAACAACTGGCGGTATGGATGCGGCGGGACCAGAG
AAAAATCACTCAGGGTCAATGCCAGCGCTTCGTTAATACAGATGTAGGTGTTCCACAGGGTAGCCAGCAG
CATCCTGCGATGCAGATCCGGAACATAATGGTGCAGGGCGCTGACTTCCGCGTTTCCAGACTTTACGAAA
CACGGAAACCGAAGACCATTCATGTTGTTGCTCAGGTCGCAGACGTTTTGCAGCAGCAGTCGCTTCACGT
TCGCTCGCGTATCGGTGATTCATTCTGCTAACCAGTAAGGCAACCCCGCCAGCCTAGCCGGGTCCTCAAC
GACAGGAGCACGATCATGCGCACCCGTGGGGCCGCCATGCCGGCGATAATGGCCTGCTTCTCGCCGAAAC
GTTTGGTGGCGGGACCAGTGACGAAGGCTTGAGCGAGGGCGTGCAAGATTCCGAATACCGCAAGCGACAG
GCCGATCATCGTCGCGCTCCAGCGAAAGCGGTCCTCGCCGAAAATGACCCAGAGCGCTGCCGGCACCTGT
CCTACGAGTTGCATGATAAAGAAGACAGTCATAAGTGCGGCGACGATAGTCATGCCCCGCGCCCACCGGA
AGGAGCTGACTGGGTTGAAGGCTCTCAAGGGCATCGGTCGAGATCCCGGTGCCTAATGAGTGAGCTAACT
TACATTAATTGCGTTGCGCTCACTGCCCGCTTTCCAGTCGGGAAACCTGTCGTGCCAGCTGCATTAATGA
ATCGGCCAACGCGCGGGGAGAGGCGGTTTGCGTATTGGGCGCCAGGGTGGTTTTTCTTTTCACCAGTGAG
ACGGGCAACAGCTGATTGCCCTTCACCGCCTGGCCCTGAGAGAGTTGCAGCAAGCGGTCCACGCTGGTTT
GCCCCAGCAGGCGAAAATCCTGTTTGATGGTGGTTAACGGCGGGATATAACATGAGCTGTCTTCGGTATC
GTCGTATCCCACTACCGAGATATCCGCACCAACGCGCAGCCCGGACTCGGTAATGGCGCGCATTGCGCCC
AGCGCCATCTGATCGTTGGCAACCAGCATCGCAGTGGGAACGATGCCCTCATTCAGCATTTGCATGGTTT
GTTGAAAACCGGACATGGCACTCCAGTCGCCTTCCCGTTCCGCTATCGGCTGAATTTGATTGCGAGTGAG
ATATTTATGCCAGCCAGCCAGACGCAGACGCGCCGAGACAGAACTTAATGGGCCCGCTAACAGCGCGATT
TGCTGGTGACCCAATGCGACCAGATGCTCCACGCCCAGTCGCGTACCGTCTTCATGGGAGAAAATAATAC
TGTTGATGGGTGTCTGGTCAGAGACATCAAGAAATAACGCCGGAACATTAGTGCAGGCAGCTTCCACAGC
AATGGCATCCTGGTCATCCAGCGGATAGTTAATGATCAGCCCACTGACGCGTTGCGCGAGAAGATTGTGC
ACCGCCGCTTTACAGGCTTCGACGCCGCTTCGTTCTACCATCGACACCACCACGCTGGCACCCAGTTGAT
CGGCGCGAGATTTAATCGCCGCGACAATTTGCGACGGCGCGTGCAGGGCCAGACTGGAGGTGGCAACGCC
AATCAGCAACGACTGTTTGCCCGCCAGTTGTTGTGCCACGCGGTTGGGAATGTAATTCAGCTCCGCCATC
GCCGCTTCCACTTTTTCCCGCGTTTTCGCAGAAACGTGGCTGGCCTGGTTCACCACGCGGGAAACGGTCT
GATAAGAGACACCGGCATACTCTGCGACATCGTATAACGTTACTGGTTTCACATTCACCACCCTGAATTG
ACTCTCTTCCGGGCGCTATCATGCCATACCGCGAAAGGTTTTGCGCCATTCGATGGTGTCCGGGATCTCG
ACGCTCTCCCTTATGCGACTCCTGCATTAGGAAGCAGCCCAGTAGTAGGTTGAGGCCGTTGAGCACCGCC
GCCGCAAGGAATGGTGCATGCAAGGAGATGGCGCCCAACAGTCCCCCGGCCACGGGGCCTGCCACCATAC
CCACGCCGAAACAAGCGCTCATGAGCCCGAAGTGGCGAGCCCGATCTTCCCCATCGGTGATGTCGGCGAT
ATAGGCGCCAGCAACCGCACCTGTGGCGCCGGTGATGCCGGCCACGATGCGTCCGGCGTAGAGGATCGAG
ATCTCGATCCCGCGAAATTAATACGACTCACTATAGG
